Addgene plasmid #208626: pET28-RPL3-191~307-mEGFP(A206K)-TwStrep
Purpose: for E. coli expression of truncated human RPL3 (ENST00000216146), aa191~307, fused with mEGFP(A206K) and Twin Strep tag
Depositing lab: Quanfu Ma. Depositing organization: Maternal and Child Health Hospital of Hubei Province.
Backbone
  Vector backbone: pET28-mEGFP(A206K)-TwStrep
  Modifications to backbone: refer to (Addgene#208622)
  Vector type: Bacterial Expression
Growth in bacteria
  Bacterial resistance: Kanamycin, 50 μg/mL
  Growth temperature: 37°C
  Growth strain: DH5alpha
  Growth instructions: we use BL21 (DE3) for expression
  Copy number: Low Copy
Gene/Insert
  Gene/Insert name: human RPL3 (ENST00000216146) aa 191~307 (alt names: uL3; RPL3; ribosomal large unit protein L3)
  Species: H. sapiens (human)
  Mutation: only aa 191~307, other residues not included
  GenBank ID: ENST00000216146
  Entrez Gene: RPL3 (a.k.a. ASC-1, L3, TARBP-B, uL3)
  Promoter: T7
  Tag / fusion protein: Twin Strep (C terminal on backbone); 6xHis (N terminal on backbone); mEGFP(A206K) (C terminal on insert)
  Cloning method: Gibson Cloning
  Sequencing primers: 5′ pETupstream, T7p; 3′ T7ter
Terms and licenses: Academic/Nonprofit Terms; Industry Terms: Not Available to Industry
How to cite: pET28-RPL3-191~307-mEGFP(A206K)-TwStrep was a gift from Quanfu Ma (Addgene plasmid # 208626 ; http://n2t.net/addgene:208626 ; RRID:Addgene_208626)
