[The description below was written by a language model from this plasmid's Addgene catalogue record and pLannotate feature annotations shown in this document.]
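Description:
pET28-RPL3-191~307-mEGFP(A206K)-TwStrep is a bacterial expression plasmid of about 6.5 kb, built on a pET28 derivative that already carries the mEGFP(A206K) and Twin-Strep modules. It is maintained in E. coli through a ColE1/pBR322-type origin accompanied by the rop gene and bom region, consistent with the low copy number given in the record, and it is selected with kanamycin through an aminoglycoside phosphotransferase gene. An f1 origin is also present. The short tetracycline-resistance fragments and AmpR promoter fragment in the annotation are non-functional backbone remnants.

The expression cassette uses the T7 promoter followed by a lac operator and the T7 gene 10 ribosome binding site. A plasmid-borne lacI gene supplies repressor, so transcription depends on T7 RNA polymerase, as in the BL21(DE3) host the depositor uses, and is induced with IPTG. The open reading frame begins with the backbone's N-terminal 6xHis tag and a thrombin cleavage site. It continues into residues 191 to 307 of human ribosomal protein uL3 (RPL3), inserted by Gibson assembly. The annotation tool matched this segment to the pig orthologue, which reflects sequence conservation; the record states a human origin. A short linker that the tool recognises as T7-tag-like joins the fragment to monomeric EGFP, in which the A206K substitution suppresses GFP dimerisation. A Twin-Strep tag for Strep-Tactin affinity capture follows, and the cassette ends at the T7 terminator. A further His-tag fragment is annotated downstream of the Twin-Strep tag, but the record does not say whether it is translated.

The plasmid is intended for producing a fluorescent, affinity-purifiable truncation of RPL3 in E. coli. The downstream application is not stated.
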