Features (pLannotate 1.2.2; 25 found; start..end, strand, type, name):
     12..440     +  rep_origin     f1 ori (sequence partly withheld): f1 bacteriophage origin of replication; arrow indicates direction of (+) strand synthesis
    493..550     +  promoter       AmpR promoter (fragment): bla
    559..1374    -  CDS            KanR: aminoglycoside phosphotransferase; aph(3')-Ia; confers resistance to kanamycin in bacteria or G418 (Geneticin®) in eukaryotes
   1496..2084    +  rep_origin     ori: high-copy-number ColE1/pMB1/pBR322/pUC origin of replication
   2270..2409    -  misc_feature   bom: basis of mobility region from pBR322
   2511..2702    -  CDS            rop: Rop protein, which maintains plasmids at low copy number; rop
   2719..3099    +  CDS            YPB1_ECOLX: Protein predicted: Swiss-Prot protein existence level 4. From Escherichia coli.
   3171..3462    -  CDS            TcR (fragment): tetracycline efflux protein; tet; confers resistance to tetracycline
   3477..3498    -  protein_bind   CAP binding site: CAP binding activates transcription in the presence of cAMP. E. coli catabolite activator protein
   3511..4593    -  CDS            lacI: lac repressor; lacI; The lac repressor binds to the lac operator to inhibit transcription in E. coli. This inhibition can be relieved by adding lactose or isopropyl-β-D-thiogalactopyranoside (IPTG).
   4594..4671    -  promoter       lacI promoter: lacI
   4679..4958    -  CDS            TcR (fragment): tetracycline efflux protein; tet; confers resistance to tetracycline
   4980..4998    +  promoter       T7 promoter: promoter for bacteriophage T7 RNA polymerase
   4999..5023    +  protein_bind   lac operator: The lac repressor binds to the lac operator to inhibit transcription in E. coli. This inhibition can be relieved by adding lactose or isopropyl-β-D-thiogalactopyranoside (IPTG). lac repressor encoded by lacI
   5038..5060    +  RBS            RBS: efficient ribosome binding site from bacteriophage T7 gene 10 (Olins and Rangwala, 1989)
   5079..5095    +  CDS            capTEV™ (fragment): composite tag for in vivo biotinylation, TEV protease cleavage, and 6xHis tagging
   5106..5123    +  CDS            thrombin site: thrombin recognition and cleavage site
   5169..5474    +  CDS            RPL3 (fragment): RL3_PIG - Experimental evidence at transcript level: Swiss-Prot protein existence level 2. The L3 protein is a component of the large subunit of cytoplasmic ribosomes. From Sus scrofa (Pig).
   5475..5504    +  CDS            T7 tag (gene 10 leader) (fragment): leader peptide from bacteriophage T7 gene 10 promotes efficient translation in E. coli
   5514..6230    +  CDS            mEGFP: mEGFP is a basic (constitutively fluorescent) green fluorescent protein published in 2002, derived from Aequorea victoria. It has moderate acid sensitivity.
   6231..6275    +  misc_feature   MCS (fragment): multiple cloning site
   6291..6359    +  CDS            Twin-Strep-tag (fragment): two Strep-Tag®II moieties connected by a linker for enhanced binding to Strep-Tactin®, an engineered form of streptavidin (Schmidt et al., 2013)
   6393..6410    +  CDS            9xHis (fragment): 9xHis affinity tag
   6420..6469    +  CDS            SET1 (fragment): solubility-enhancement tag derived from T7 phage gene 10B
   6477..6524    +  terminator     T7 terminator: transcription terminator for bacteriophage T7 RNA polymerase
>Addgene plasmid #208626 | pET28-RPL3-191~307-mEGFP(A206K)-TwStrep | addgene full sequence | sequence record 415912 | Addgene NGS Result
TGGCGAATGGG
[124 nt withheld, positions 12-135]
C
[91 nt withheld, positions 137-227]
A
[49 nt withheld, positions 229-277]
CCTTTGACGTTGGAGTCCACGTTCTTT
[37 nt withheld, positions 305-341]
ACCCTATCTCGGTCTATTCTTTTGATTTATAAGGGATTTTGCCGATTTCGGCCTATTGGTTAAAAAATGA
GCTGATTTAACAAAAATTTAACGCGAATTTTAACAAAATATTAACGCTTACAATTTAGGTGGCACTTTTC
GGGGAAATGTGCGCGGAACCCCTATTTGTTTATTTTTCTAAATACATTCAAATATGTATCCGCTCATGAA
TTAATTCTTAGAAAAACTCATCGAGCATCAAATGAAACTGCAATTTATTCATATCAGGATTATCAATACC
ATATTTTTGAAAAAGCCGTTTCTGTAATGAAGGAGAAAACTCACCGAGGCAGTTCCATAGGATGGCAAGA
TCCTGGTATCGGTCTGCGATTCCGACTCGTCCAACATCAATACAACCTATTAATTTCCCCTCGTCAAAAA
TAAGGTTATCAAGTGAGAAATCACCATGAGTGACGACTGAATCCGGTGAGAATGGCAAAAGTTTATGCAT
TTCTTTCCAGACTTGTTCAACAGGCCAGCCATTACGCTCGTCATCAAAATCACTCGCATCAACCAAACCG
TTATTCATTCGTGATTGCGCCTGAGCGAGACGAAATACGCGATCGCTGTTAAAAGGACAATTACAAACAG
GAATCGAATGCAACCGGCGCAGGAACACTGCCAGCGCATCAACAATATTTTCACCTGAATCAGGATATTC
TTCTAATACCTGGAATGCTGTTTTCCCGGGGATCGCAGTGGTGAGTAACCATGCATCATCAGGAGTACGG
ATAAAATGCTTGATGGTCGGAAGAGGCATAAATTCCGTCAGCCAGTTTAGTCTGACCATCTCATCTGTAA
CATCATTGGCAACGCTACCTTTGCCATGTTTCAGAAACAACTCTGGCGCATCGGGCTTCCCATACAATCG
ATAGATTGTCGCACCTGATTGCCCGACATTATCGCGAGCCCATTTATACCCATATAAATCAGCATCCATG
TTGGAATTTAATCGCGGCCTAGAGCAAGACGTTTCCCGTTGAATATGGCTCATAACACCCCTTGTATTAC
TGTTTATGTAAGCAGACAGTTTTATTGTTCATGACCAAAATCCCTTAACGTGAGTTTTCGTTCCACTGAG
CGTCAGACCCCGTAGAAAAGATCAAAGGATCTTCTTGAGATCCTTTTTTTCTGCGCGTAATCTGCTGCTT
GCAAACAAAAAAACCACCGCTACCAGCGGTGGTTTGTTTGCCGGATCAAGAGCTACCAACTCTTTTTCCG
AAGGTAACTGGCTTCAGCAGAGCGCAGATACCAAATACTGTCCTTCTAGTGTAGCCGTAGTTAGGCCACC
ACTTCAAGAACTCTGTAGCACCGCCTACATACCTCGCTCTGCTAATCCTGTTACCAGTGGCTGCTGCCAG
TGGCGATAAGTCGTGTCTTACCGGGTTGGACTCAAGACGATAGTTACCGGATAAGGCGCAGCGGTCGGGC
TGAACGGGGGGTTCGTGCACACAGCCCAGCTTGGAGCGAACGACCTACACCGAACTGAGATACCTACAGC
GTGAGCTATGAGAAAGCGCCACGCTTCCCGAAGGGAGAAAGGCGGACAGGTATCCGGTAAGCGGCAGGGT
CGGAACAGGAGAGCGCACGAGGGAGCTTCCAGGGGGAAACGCCTGGTATCTTTATAGTCCTGTCGGGTTT
CGCCACCTCTGACTTGAGCGTCGATTTTTGTGATGCTCGTCAGGGGGGCGGAGCCTATGGAAAAACGCCA
GCAACGCGGCCTTTTTACGGTTCCTGGCCTTTTGCTGGCCTTTTGCTCACATGTTCTTTCCTGCGTTATC
CCCTGATTCTGTGGATAACCGTATTACCGCCTTTGAGTGAGCTGATACCGCTCGCCGCAGCCGAACGACC
GAGCGCAGCGAGTCAGTGAGCGAGGAAGCGGAAGAGCGCCTGATGCGGTATTTTCTCCTTACGCATCTGT
GCGGTATTTCACACCGCAATGGTGCACTCTCAGTACAATCTGCTCTGATGCCGCATAGTTAAGCCAGTAT
ACACTCCGCTATCGCTACGTGACTGGGTCATGGCTGCGCCCCGACACCCGCCAACACCCGCTGACGCGCC
CTGACGGGCTTGTCTGCTCCCGGCATCCGCTTACAGACAAGCTGTGACCGTCTCCGGGAGCTGCATGTGT
CAGAGGTTTTCACCGTCATCACCGAAACGCGCGAGGCAGCTGCGGTAAAGCTCATCAGCGTGGTCGTGAA
GCGATTCACAGATGTCTGCCTGTTCATCCGCGTCCAGCTCGTTGAGTTTCTCCAGAAGCGTTAATGTCTG
GCTTCTGATAAAGCGGGCCATGTTAAGGGCGGTTTTTTCCTGTTTGGTCACTGATGCCTCCGTGTAAGGG
GGATTTCTGTTCATGGGGGTAATGATACCGATGAAACGAGAGAGGATGCTCACGATACGGGTTACTGATG
ATGAACATGCCCGGTTACTGGAACGTTGTGAGGGTAAACAACTGGCGGTATGGATGCGGCGGGACCAGAG
AAAAATCACTCAGGGTCAATGCCAGCGCTTCGTTAATACAGATGTAGGTGTTCCACAGGGTAGCCAGCAG
CATCCTGCGATGCAGATCCGGAACATAATGGTGCAGGGCGCTGACTTCCGCGTTTCCAGACTTTACGAAA
CACGGAAACCGAAGACCATTCATGTTGTTGCTCAGGTCGCAGACGTTTTGCAGCAGCAGTCGCTTCACGT
TCGCTCGCGTATCGGTGATTCATTCTGCTAACCAGTAAGGCAACCCCGCCAGCCTAGCCGGGTCCTCAAC
GACAGGAGCACGATCATGCGCACCCGTGGGGCCGCCATGCCGGCGATAATGGCCTGCTTCTCGCCGAAAC
GTTTGGTGGCGGGACCAGTGACGAAGGCTTGAGCGAGGGCGTGCAAGATTCCGAATACCGCAAGCGACAG
GCCGATCATCGTCGCGCTCCAGCGAAAGCGGTCCTCGCCGAAAATGACCCAGAGCGCTGCCGGCACCTGT
CCTACGAGTTGCATGATAAAGAAGACAGTCATAAGTGCGGCGACGATAGTCATGCCCCGCGCCCACCGGA
AGGAGCTGACTGGGTTGAAGGCTCTCAAGGGCATCGGTCGAGATCCCGGTGCCTAATGAGTGAGCTAACT
TACATTAATTGCGTTGCGCTCACTGCCCGCTTTCCAGTCGGGAAACCTGTCGTGCCAGCTGCATTAATGA
ATCGGCCAACGCGCGGGGAGAGGCGGTTTGCGTATTGGGCGCCAGGGTGGTTTTTCTTTTCACCAGTGAG
ACGGGCAACAGCTGATTGCCCTTCACCGCCTGGCCCTGAGAGAGTTGCAGCAAGCGGTCCACGCTGGTTT
GCCCCAGCAGGCGAAAATCCTGTTTGATGGTGGTTAACGGCGGGATATAACATGAGCTGTCTTCGGTATC
GTCGTATCCCACTACCGAGATATCCGCACCAACGCGCAGCCCGGACTCGGTAATGGCGCGCATTGCGCCC
AGCGCCATCTGATCGTTGGCAACCAGCATCGCAGTGGGAACGATGCCCTCATTCAGCATTTGCATGGTTT
GTTGAAAACCGGACATGGCACTCCAGTCGCCTTCCCGTTCCGCTATCGGCTGAATTTGATTGCGAGTGAG
ATATTTATGCCAGCCAGCCAGACGCAGACGCGCCGAGACAGAACTTAATGGGCCCGCTAACAGCGCGATT
TGCTGGTGACCCAATGCGACCAGATGCTCCACGCCCAGTCGCGTACCGTCTTCATGGGAGAAAATAATAC
TGTTGATGGGTGTCTGGTCAGAGACATCAAGAAATAACGCCGGAACATTAGTGCAGGCAGCTTCCACAGC
AATGGCATCCTGGTCATCCAGCGGATAGTTAATGATCAGCCCACTGACGCGTTGCGCGAGAAGATTGTGC
ACCGCCGCTTTACAGGCTTCGACGCCGCTTCGTTCTACCATCGACACCACCACGCTGGCACCCAGTTGAT
CGGCGCGAGATTTAATCGCCGCGACAATTTGCGACGGCGCGTGCAGGGCCAGACTGGAGGTGGCAACGCC
AATCAGCAACGACTGTTTGCCCGCCAGTTGTTGTGCCACGCGGTTGGGAATGTAATTCAGCTCCGCCATC
GCCGCTTCCACTTTTTCCCGCGTTTTCGCAGAAACGTGGCTGGCCTGGTTCACCACGCGGGAAACGGTCT
GATAAGAGACACCGGCATACTCTGCGACATCGTATAACGTTACTGGTTTCACATTCACCACCCTGAATTG
ACTCTCTTCCGGGCGCTATCATGCCATACCGCGAAAGGTTTTGCGCCATTCGATGGTGTCCGGGATCTCG
ACGCTCTCCCTTATGCGACTCCTGCATTAGGAAGCAGCCCAGTAGTAGGTTGAGGCCGTTGAGCACCGCC
GCCGCAAGGAATGGTGCATGCAAGGAGATGGCGCCCAACAGTCCCCCGGCCACGGGGCCTGCCACCATAC
CCACGCCGAAACAAGCGCTCATGAGCCCGAAGTGGCGAGCCCGATCTTCCCCATCGGTGATGTCGGCGAT
ATAGGCGCCAGCAACCGCACCTGTGGCGCCGGTGATGCCGGCCACGATGCGTCCGGCGTAGAGGATCGAG
ATCTCGATCCCGCGAAATTAATACGACTCACTATAGGGGAATTGTGAGCGGATAACAATTCCCCTCTAGA
AATAATTTTGTTTAACTTTAAGAAGGAGATATACCATGGGCAGCAGCCATCATCATCATCATCACAGCAG
CGGCCTGGTGCCGCGCGGCAGCCATATGGCCGAGAAGCTGGACTGGGCCCGCGAGAGGCTTGAGCAGCAG
GTACCTGTGAACCAAGTGTTTGGGCAGGATGAGATGATCGACGTCATCGGGGTGACCAAGGGCAAAGGCT
ACAAAGGGGTCACCAGTCGTTGGCACACCAAGAAGCTGCCCCGCAAGACCCACCGAGGCCTGCGCAAGGT
GGCCTGTATTGGGGCATGGCATCCTGCTCGTGTAGCCTTCTCTGTGGCACGCGCTGGGCAGAAAGGCTAC
CATCACCGCACTGAGATCAACAAGAAGATTTATAAGATTGGCCAGGGCTACCTTATCAAGGACGGCAAGC
TGATCAAGAACAATGCCTCCACTGCTAGCATGACTGGTGGACAGCAAATGGGTCGCGGATCCATGGTGAG
CAAGGGCGAGGAGCTGTTCACCGGGGTGGTGCCCATCCTGGTCGAGCTGGACGGCGACGTAAACGGCCAC
AAGTTCAGCGTGTCCGGCGAGGGCGAGGGCGATGCCACCTACGGCAAGCTGACCCTGAAGTTCATCTGCA
CCACCGGCAAGCTGCCCGTGCCCTGGCCCACCCTCGTGACCACCCTGACCTACGGCGTGCAGTGCTTCAG
CCGCTACCCCGACCACATGAAGCAGCACGACTTCTTCAAGTCCGCCATGCCCGAAGGCTACGTCCAGGAG
CGCACCATCTTCTTCAAGGACGACGGCAACTACAAGACCCGCGCCGAGGTGAAGTTCGAGGGCGACACCC
TGGTGAACCGCATCGAGCTGAAGGGCATCGACTTCAAGGAGGACGGCAACATCCTGGGGCACAAGCTGGA
GTACAACTACAACAGCCACAACGTCTATATCATGGCCGACAAGCAGAAGAACGGCATCAAGGTGAACTTC
AAGATCCGCCACAACATCGAGGACGGCAGCGTGCAGCTCGCCGACCACTACCAGCAGAACACCCCCATCG
GCGACGGCCCCGTGCTGCTGCCCGACAACCACTACCTGAGCACCCAGTCCAAGCTGAGCAAAGACCCCAA
CGAGAAGCGCGATCACATGGTCCTGCTGGAGTTCGTGACCGCCGCCGGGATCACTCTCGGCATGGACGAG
CTGTACAAGTCCGGACTCAGATCTCGAGCTCAAGCTTCGAATTCTGCAGTCGACAAGCTTTCCGGAGGGA
GCGCTTGGAGCCACCCGCAGTTCGAAAAAGGTGGAGGTTCTGGCGGTGGATCGGGAGGTTCAGCGTGGTC
TCACCCCCAATTTGAGAAGTAATAGCTCGAGCACCACCACCACCACCACTGAGATCCGGCTGCTAACAAA
GCCCGAAAGGAAGCTGAGTTGGCTGCTGCCACCGCTGAGCAATAACTAGCATAACCCCTTGGGGCCTCTA
AACGGGTCTTGAGGGGTTTTTTGCTGAAAGGAGGAACTATATCCGGAT
